Addgene plasmid #217976: pAAV-hSyn-FLEX-H2BmTagBFP2-oG
Purpose: AAV transfer plasmid to express H2B-BFP and codon-optimized Rabies G protein
Depositing lab: Edward Callaway. Depositing organization: Salk Institute for Biological Studies. Publication: Postsynaptic cell type and synaptic distance do not determine efficiency of monosynaptic rabies virus spread measured at synaptic resolution. Patino M, Lagos WN, Patne NS, Miyazaki PA, Bhamidipati SK, Collman F, Callaway EM. Elife. 2023 Dec 14;12:e89297. doi: 10.7554/eLife.89297. PubMed 38096019.
Backbone
  Vector backbone: pAAV
  Total vector size (bp): 7275
  Vector type: AAV
Growth in bacteria
  Bacterial resistance: Ampicillin, 100 μg/mL
  Growth temperature: 37°C
  Growth strain: NEB Stable
  Copy number: Unknown
Gene/Insert 1
  Gene/Insert name: H2BmTagBFP2 (alt name: Histone2B-BFP)
  Species: Synthetic
  Insert size (bp): 1107
  Promoter: hSyn
  Tag / fusion protein: mTAGBFP2 (C terminal on insert)
  Cloning method: Unknown
  Sequencing primers: 5′ pBR322ori-F
Gene/Insert 2
  Gene/Insert name: oG (alt name: Codon-optimized Rabies G protein)
  Species: Synthetic
  Insert size (bp): 1575
  Promoter: hSyn
  Cloning method: Unknown
  Sequencing primers: 5′ pBR322ori-F
Terms and licenses: Academic/Nonprofit Terms; Industry Terms: Not Available to Industry
How to cite: pAAV-hSyn-FLEX-H2BmTagBFP2-oG was a gift from Edward Callaway (Addgene plasmid # 217976 ; http://n2t.net/addgene:217976 ; RRID:Addgene_217976)
