[The description below was written by a language model from this plasmid's Addgene catalogue record and pLannotate feature annotations shown in this document.]
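Description:
pAAV-hSyn-FLEX-H2BmTagBFP2-oG is a 7,275 bp AAV transfer plasmid built on a pAAV backbone for packaging a Cre-dependent neuronal expression cassette into recombinant adeno-associated virus. It is propagated in bacteria through a high-copy ColE1/pUC-type origin with ampicillin selection (AmpR with its bla promoter), and it also carries an f1 phage origin. The cassette is flanked by AAV2 inverted terminal repeats. The annotation detects a complete ITR downstream of the cassette but only short ITR fragments upstream.

Expression is driven by the human synapsin I (hSyn) promoter, which restricts expression to neurons. Downstream lies a FLEX (double-inverted) switch: pairs of loxP and lox2272 sites in opposing orientations surround coding sequences placed antisense to the promoter. Without Cre the payload is not expressed. Cre-mediated inversion followed by excision locks the cassette into the sense orientation. After inversion, the coding sequences read as human histone H2B fused to the blue fluorescent protein mTagBFP2, then a 3xHA epitope tag, then oG, the codon-optimized rabies virus glycoprotein. A short unannotated gap separates the HA tag from the glycoprotein, and the record does not state what element links the two proteins. A WPRE and a bovine growth hormone polyadenylation signal follow the switch to enhance transcript stability and processing.

The construct serves as a helper virus plasmid for monosynaptic rabies tracing. In Cre-expressing neurons it supplies the glycoprotein needed to complement G-deleted rabies virus so it can spread to presynaptic partners. The nuclear-localized blue fluorescence marks the cells that express the glycoprotein, identifying potential starter cells.
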