Features (pLannotate 1.2.2; 23 found; start..end, strand, type, name):
     12..39      +  repeat_region  AAV2 ITR (fragment): inverted terminal repeat of adeno-associated virus serotype 2 inverted
     68..95      +  repeat_region  AAV2 ITR (fragment): inverted terminal repeat of adeno-associated virus serotype 2 inverted
    158..605     +  promoter       hSyn promoter: human synapsin I promoter; confers neuron-specific expression (Kügler et al., 2003)
    627..660     -  protein_bind   loxP: Cre-mediated recombination occurs in the 8-bp core sequence (GCATACAT). Cre recombinase
    661..710     -  intron         β-globin intron (fragment): internally truncated intron from human β-globin
    711..744     -  protein_bind   lox2272: Cre-mediated recombination occurs in the 8-bp core sequence (GGATACTT). lox2272 sites are compatible with each other, but incompatible with loxP or loxN sites (Lee and Saito, 1988). Cre recombinase
    754..2325    -  CDS            G (sequence partly withheld): GLYCO_RABVP - Experimental evidence at protein level: Swiss-Prot protein existence level 1. Attaches the virus to host cellular receptor, inducing endocytosis of the virion. In the endosome, the acidic pH induces conformational changes in the glycoprotein trimer, which trigger fusion between virus and cell membrane. There is convincing in vitro evidence that the muscular form of the nicotinic acetylcholine receptor (nAChR), the neuronal cell adhesion molecule (NCAM), and the p75 neurotrophin receptor (p75NTR) bind glycoprotein and thereby facilitate rabies virus entry into cells (By similarity
   2398..2484    -  CDS            3xHA: three tandem HA epitope tags
   2485..3195    -  CDS            mTagBFP2: mTagBFP2 is a basic (constitutively fluorescent) blue fluorescent protein published in 2011, derived from Entacmaea quadricolor. It is reported to be a very rapidly-maturing monomer with very low acid sensitivity.
   3214..3591    -  CDS            H2B: human histone H2B; HIST1H2BJ
   3597..3630    +  protein_bind   loxP: Cre-mediated recombination occurs in the 8-bp core sequence (GCATACAT). Cre recombinase
   3631..3680    -  intron         β-globin intron (fragment): internally truncated intron from human β-globin
   3681..3714    +  protein_bind   lox2272: Cre-mediated recombination occurs in the 8-bp core sequence (GGATACTT). lox2272 sites are compatible with each other, but incompatible with loxP or loxN sites (Lee and Saito, 1988). Cre recombinase
   3716..4304    +  misc_feature   WPRE: woodchuck hepatitis virus posttranscriptional regulatory element
   4312..4536    +  polyA_signal   bGH poly(A) signal: bovine growth hormone polyadenylation signal
   4538..4678    +  repeat_region  AAV2 ITR: inverted terminal repeat of adeno-associated virus serotype 2 inverted
   4683..4734    -  misc_feature   bom (fragment): basis of mobility region from pBR322
   4753..5208    +  rep_origin     f1 ori (sequence partly withheld): f1 bacteriophage origin of replication; arrow indicates direction of (+) strand synthesis
   5209..5258    -  misc_feature   bom (fragment): basis of mobility region from pBR322
   5360..5395    -  CDS            rop (fragment): Rop protein, which maintains plasmids at low copy number; rop
   5490..5594    +  promoter       AmpR promoter: bla
   5595..6455    +  CDS            AmpR: β-lactamase; bla; confers resistance to ampicillin, carbenicillin, and related antibiotics
   6626..7214    +  rep_origin     ori: high-copy-number ColE1/pMB1/pBR322/pUC origin of replication
>Addgene plasmid #217976 | pAAV-hSyn-FLEX-H2BmTagBFP2-oG | addgene full sequence | sequence record 430558 | Addgene NGS Result
CCTGCAGGCAGCTGCGCGCTCGCTCGCTCACTGAGGCCGCCCGGGCGTCGGGCGACCTTTGGTCGCCCGG
CCTCAGTGAGCGAGCGAGCGCGCAGAGAGGGAGTGGCCAACTCCATCACTAGGGGTTCCTGCTAGACTGC
AGAGGGCCCTGCGTATGAGTGCAAGTGGGTTTTAGGACCAGGATGAGGCGGGGTGGGGGTGCCTACCTGA
CGACCGACCCCGACCCACTGGACAAGCACCCAACCCCCATTCCCCAAATTGCGCATCCCCTATCAGAGAG
GGGGAGGGGAAACAGGATGCGGCGAGGCGCGTGCGCACTGCCAGCTTCAGCACCGCGGACAGTGCCTTCG
CCCCCGCCTGGCGGCGCGCGCCACCGCCGCCTCAGCACTGAAGGCGCGCTGACGTCACTCGCCGGTCCCC
CGCAAACTCCCCTTCCCGGCCACCTTGGTCGCGTCCGCGCCGCCGCCGGCCCAGCCGGACCGCACCACGC
GAGGCGCGAGATAGGGGGGCACGGGCGCGACCATCTGCGCTGCGGCGCCGGCGACTCAGCGCTGCCTCAG
TCTGCGGTGGGCAGCGGAGGAGTCGTGTCGTGCCTGAGAGCGCAGTCAGCCGCCACCATGGTTAATATAA
CTTCGTATAATGTATGCTATACGAAGTTATGCAGAATGGTAGCTGGATTGTAGCTGCTATTAGCAATATG
AAACCTCTTAATAACTTCGTATAAAGTATCCTATACGAAGTTATGGTACCTTAGAGCCGTGTCTCGCCCC
CAGATTTATGACTTTCCCAACTGCTGATGATTTTACCGCTCTGGGGTGTGACAGACACTTCTCTACCGGT
CCCCCTCAGATTGTGCTGAGTTGGCTCGGAGCGGTTCACTCGTCGCCAGCAGGTCATCAGGAAAATGATC
AGCATGAGAGCAGTCAGTGCTCCAGCGGAGAGCAGCACGTACTTGCCCCAATTAGGCAGTCCGAGATCGA
CGCCACTGATCCGTTCGTGCACGTCGGGCAGGTGGACCTCCACAAAATCTTCGGCCTCGTCGCCGTTTTT
GAACACTGTGCTTGGGTCTGC
[1197 nt withheld, positions 1072-2268]
ACCAAAGCAGAGTGGGAAGACGAGCAGAGGGACGAAGAGGAGAGCCTGTGGGACCATGGGTCCAGGGTTC
TCCTCCACGTCTCCAGCCTGCTTCAGCAGGCTGAAGTTAGTAGCTCCGGATCCTCCGCCAGCGTAATCTG
GAACGTCATATGGATATCCTGCATAGTCCGGGACGTCATAGGGATAGCCCGCATAGTCAGGAACATCGTA
TGGGTAGTTGAGCTTATGACCCAACTTACTAGGCAAATCACAGTAGCGGGCGACGGCGACTTCGTGCTGC
TCGACGTAGGTTTCGTTGTTAGCTTCCTTAATGCGCTCCAGCCTATAGTCCACGTAGTACACACCGGGCA
TCTTCAGGTTCTTCGCTGGCTTCTTACTACGGTACGTAGTCTTGGCATTGGCTATAAGGTGCGAACCGCC
CACCAGCTTCAGAGCCATATCGTTGCGACCTTCAAGACCGCCATCGGCGGGGTACAGCGTCTCCGTAAAG
GCCTCCCATCCGAGCGTCTTTTTCTGCATAACCGGGCCGTTCGAGGTAAAGTTCACGCCGCGTATCTTCA
CGTTGTAAATCAAGCAACCATCCTGCAGGCTAGTATCTTGGGTGGCAGTCAGAACTCCGCCGTCCTCATA
GGTAGTAACGCGTTCCCATGTGAAGCCTTCAGGGAAGGATTGCTTGAAGAAATCTGGTATTCCCTGAGTA
TGATTGATGAATGTCTTGCTGCCATAGAGGAAACTGGTGGCCAGGATATCGAATGCAAATGGCAGTGGAC
CTCCCTCGACAACTTTAATACGCATGGTCTGTGTGCCCTCGTAGGGCTTTCCCTCACCCTCGCTGGTGCA
CTTAAAGTGGTGGTTGTCGACGGTTCCCTCCATATACAGCTTCATGTGCATATTCTCTTTGATCAGCTCC
TCTCCCTTCGAAACCATGGTGGCGACCGGTGGATCCTTAGCGCTGGTGTACTTGGTGATGGCCTTAGTAC
CCTCGGACACGGCGTGCTTGGCCAACTCCCCAGGCAGCAGCAGGCGCACGGCCGTCTGGATCTCCCTGGA
GGTGATGGTCGAGCGCTTGTTGTAATGCGCCAGGCGGGAAGCCTCACCTGCGATGCGCTCGAAAATGTCG
TTCACAAACGAATTCATGATGCCCATGGCCTTGGACGAAATGCCGGTGTCAGGGTGGACCTGCTTCAGAA
CCTTGTACACATAGATGGAATAGCTCTCCTTGCGGCTGCGCTTGCGCTTCTTGCCGCCTTTCTTCTGCGC
CTTAGTCACCGCCTTCTTGGAGCCCTTTTTCGGGGCGGGAGCAGACTTCGCTGGCTCTGGCATACCTAAT
AACTTCGTATAGCATACATTATACGAAGTTATTTGCCTTAACCCAGAAATTATCACTGTTATTCTTTAGA
ATGATGCAAAGAATAACTTCGTATAGGATACTTTATACGAAGTTATGAATCAACCTCTGGATTACAAAAT
TTGTGAAAGATTGACTGGTATTCTTAACTATGTTGCTCCTTTTACGCTATGTGGATACGCTGCTTTAATG
CCTTTGTATCATGCTATTGCTTCCCGTATGGCTTTCATTTTCTCCTCCTTGTATAAATCCTGGTTGCTGT
CTCTTTATGAGGAGTTGTGGCCCGTTGTCAGGCAACGTGGCGTGGTGTGCACTGTGTTTGCTGACGCAAC
CCCCACTGGTTGGGGCATTGCCACCACCTGTCAGCTCCTTTCCGGGACTTTCGCTTTCCCCCTCCCTATT
GCCACGGCGGAACTCATCGCCGCCTGCCTTGCCCGCTGCTGGACAGGGGCTCGGCTGTTGGGCACTGACA
ATTCCGTGGTGTTGTCGGGGAAGCTGACGTCCTTTCCATGGCTGCTCGCCTGTGTTGCCACCTGGATTCT
GCGCGGGACGTCCTTCTGCTACGTCCCTTCGGCCCTCAATCCAGCGGACCTTCCTTCCCGCGGCCTGCTG
CCGGCTCTGCGGCCTCTTCCGCGTCTTCGCCTTCGCCCTCAGACGAGTCGGATCTCCCTTTGGGCCGCCT
CCCCGCCTGGATCCTGTGCCTTCTAGTTGCCAGCCATCTGTTGTTTGCCCCTCCCCCGTGCCTTCCTTGA
CCCTGGAAGGTGCCACTCCCACTGTCCTTTCCTAATAAAATGAGGAAATTGCATCGCATTGTCTGAGTAG
GTGTCATTCTATTCTGGGGGGTGGGGTGGGGCAGGACAGCAAGGGGGAGGATTGGGAAGACAATAGCAGG
CATGCTGGGGATGCGGTGGGCTCTATGGCAGGAACCCCTAGTGATGGAGTTGGCCACTCCCTCTCTGCGC
GCTCGCTCGCTCACTGAGGCCGGGCGACCAAAGGTCGCCCGACGCCCGGGCTTTGCCCGGGCGGCCTCAG
TGAGCGAGCGAGCGCGCAGCTGCCTGCAGGGGCGCCTGATGCGGTATTTTCTCCTTACGCATCTGTGCGG
TATTTCACACCGCATA
[95 nt withheld, positions 4735-4829]
T
[46 nt withheld, positions 4831-4876]
C
[141 nt withheld, positions 4878-5018]
CCTTTGACGTTGGAGTCCACGTTCTTT
[37 nt withheld, positions 5046-5082]
ACTCTATCTCGGGCTATTCTTTTGATTTATAAGGGATTTTGCCGATTTCGGTCTATTGGTTAAAAAATGA
GCTGATTTAACAAAAATTTAACGCGAATTTTAACAAAATATTAACGTTTACAATTTTATGGTGCACTCTC
AGTACAATCTGCTCTGATGCCGCATAGTTAAGCCAGCCCCGACACCCGCCAACACCCGCTGACGCGCCCT
GACGGGCTTGTCTGCTCCCGGCATCCGCTTACAGACAAGCTGTGACCGTCTCCGGGAGCTGCATGTGTCA
GAGGTTTTCACCGTCATCACCGAAACGCGCGAGACGAAAGGGCCTCGTGATACGCCTATTTTTATAGGTT
AATGTCATGATAATAATGGTTTCTTAGACGTCAGGTGGCACTTTTCGGGGAAATGTGCGCGGAACCCCTA
TTTGTTTATTTTTCTAAATACATTCAAATATGTATCCGCTCATGAGACAATAACCCTGATAAATGCTTCA
ATAATATTGAAAAAGGAAGAGTATGAGTATTCAACATTTCCGTGTCGCCCTTATTCCCTTTTTTGCGGCA
TTTTGCCTTCCTGTTTTTGCTCACCCAGAAACGCTGGTGAAAGTAAAAGATGCTGAAGATCAGTTGGGTG
CACGAGTGGGTTACATCGAACTGGATCTCAACAGCGGTAAGATCCTTGAGAGTTTTCGCCCCGAAGAACG
TTTTCCAATGATGAGCACTTTTAAAGTTCTGCTATGTGGCGCGGTATTATCCCGTATTGACGCCGGGCAA
GAGCAACTCGGTCGCCGCATACACTATTCTCAGAATGACTTGGTTGAGTACTCACCAGTCACAGAAAAGC
ATCTTACGGATGGCATGACAGTAAGAGAATTATGCAGTGCTGCCATAACCATGAGTGATAACACTGCGGC
CAACTTACTTCTGACAACGATCGGAGGACCGAAGGAGCTAACCGCTTTTTTGCACAACATGGGGGATCAT
GTAACTCGCCTTGATCGTTGGGAACCGGAGCTGAATGAAGCCATACCAAACGACGAGCGTGACACCACGA
TGCCTGTAGCAATGGCAACAACGTTGCGCAAACTATTAACTGGCGAACTACTTACTCTAGCTTCCCGGCA
ACAATTAATAGACTGGATGGAGGCGGATAAAGTTGCAGGACCACTTCTGCGCTCGGCCCTTCCGGCTGGC
TGGTTTATTGCTGATAAATCTGGAGCCGGTGAGCGTGGGTCTCGCGGTATCATTGCAGCACTGGGGCCAG
ATGGTAAGCCCTCCCGTATCGTAGTTATCTACACGACGGGGAGTCAGGCAACTATGGATGAACGAAATAG
ACAGATCGCTGAGATAGGTGCCTCACTGATTAAGCATTGGTAACTGTCAGACCAAGTTTACTCATATATA
CTTTAGATTGATTTAAAACTTCATTTTTAATTTAAAAGGATCTAGGTGAAGATCCTTTTTGATAATCTCA
TGACCAAAATCCCTTAACGTGAGTTTTCGTTCCACTGAGCGTCAGACCCCGTAGAAAAGATCAAAGGATC
TTCTTGAGATCCTTTTTTTCTGCGCGTAATCTGCTGCTTGCAAACAAAAAAACCACCGCTACCAGCGGTG
GTTTGTTTGCCGGATCAAGAGCTACCAACTCTTTTTCCGAAGGTAACTGGCTTCAGCAGAGCGCAGATAC
CAAATACTGTTCTTCTAGTGTAGCCGTAGTTAGGCCACCACTTCAAGAACTCTGTAGCACCGCCTACATA
CCTCGCTCTGCTAATCCTGTTACCAGTGGCTGCTGCCAGTGGCGATAAGTCGTGTCTTACCGGGTTGGAC
TCAAGACGATAGTTACCGGATAAGGCGCAGCGGTCGGGCTGAACGGGGGGTTCGTGCACACAGCCCAGCT
TGGAGCGAACGACCTACACCGAACTGAGATACCTACAGCGTGAGCTATGAGAAAGCGCCACGCTTCCCGA
AGGGAGAAAGGCGGACAGGTATCCGGTAAGCGGCAGGGTCGGAACAGGAGAGCGCACGAGGGAGCTTCCA
GGGGGAAACGCCTGGTATCTTTATAGTCCTGTCGGGTTTCGCCACCTCTGACTTGAGCGTCGATTTTTGT
GATGCTCGTCAGGGGGGCGGAGCCTATGGAAAAACGCCAGCAACGCGGCCTTTTTACGGTTCCTGGCCTT
TTGCTGGCCTTTTGCTCACATGT
